Addgene plasmid #118375: HA-BirA*-pDEST-N-pcDNA5/FRT/TO
Purpose: (Empty Backbone) Expression vector for BioID in mammalian system. Gateway compatible destination vector to generate stable, inducible cell line expressing N-terminally tagged HABirA* and protein of interest.
Depositing lab: Maria Vartiainen. Depositing organization: University of Helsinki. Publication: Nuclear actin interactome analysis links actin to KAT14 histone acetyl transferase and mRNA splicing. Viita T, Kyheroinen S, Prajapati B, Virtanen J, Frilander MJ, Varjosalo M, Vartiainen MK. J Cell Sci. 2019 Apr 17;132(8). pii: jcs.226852. doi: 10.1242/jcs.226852. PubMed 30890647.
Backbone
  Vector backbone: pcDNA5/FRT/TO
  Backbone manufacturer: Thermo Fisher Scientific
  Vector type: Mammalian Expression ; Destination
  Tag / fusion protein: HA-BirA* (N terminal on backbone)
Growth in bacteria
  Bacterial resistance: Chloramphenicol and Ampicillin, 25 & 100 μg/mL
  Growth temperature: 37°C
  Growth strain: ccdB Survival
  Copy number: High Copy
Gene/Insert
  Gene/Insert name: None
  Tag / fusion protein: HA-BirA* (N terminal on backbone)
Terms and licenses: Academic/Nonprofit Terms; Industry Terms: Not Available to Industry
Depositor comments: Please visit https://www.biorxiv.org/content/10.1101/445973v1 for BioRxiv preprint
How to cite: HA-BirA*-pDEST-N-pcDNA5/FRT/TO was a gift from Maria Vartiainen (Addgene plasmid # 118375 ; http://n2t.net/addgene:118375 ; RRID:Addgene_118375)
