[The description below was written by a language model from this plasmid's Addgene catalogue record and pLannotate feature annotations shown in this document.]
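Description:
HA-BirA*-pDEST-N-pcDNA5/FRT/TO is an empty Gateway destination vector built on the pcDNA5/FRT/TO mammalian expression backbone. It is designed for BioID proximity labelling with a bait protein carrying an N-terminal HA-BirA* tag. In bacteria it replicates from a high-copy ColE1/pUC-type origin and carries ampicillin resistance on the backbone. A second marker, chloramphenicol resistance, lies inside the Gateway cassette. That cassette also encodes the ccdB toxin, so the unrecombined vector is propagated in a ccdB-tolerant strain.

Expression is driven by the CMV enhancer/promoter followed by short tet operator sequences, which pLannotate labels as PLtetO-1 and TRE fragments. These operators make transcription repressible by Tet repressor and inducible with tetracycline or doxycycline in suitable host cells. Downstream come an HA epitope, annotated as a fragment of 3xHA, and BirA(R118G), the promiscuous E. coli biotin ligase mutant that biotinylates nearby proteins. Next is the attR1–CmR–ccdB–attR2 cassette, followed by the bGH polyadenylation signal. An LR reaction with an entry clone replaces the cassette with the gene of interest, fusing it behind HA-BirA*, and loss of ccdB provides counter-selection for recombinants.

An FRT site sits directly upstream of a hygromycin resistance coding sequence with an SV40 poly(A) signal, and no intact promoter is annotated for this gene. As is standard for this backbone, FLP-mediated integration into a genomic FRT site in a compatible host line is expected to activate hygromycin resistance, giving isogenic single-site integrants. The vector is used to generate stable, inducible cell lines for biotin-based mapping of protein interaction partners. The record specifies no insert.
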