Features (pLannotate 1.2.2; 29 found; start..end, strand, type, name):
     28..80      -  misc_feature   bom (fragment): basis of mobility region from pBR322
    235..614     +  enhancer       CMV enhancer: human cytomegalovirus immediate early enhancer
    615..818     +  promoter       CMV promoter: human cytomegalovirus (CMV) immediate early promoter
    820..839     +  promoter       PLtetO-1 promoter (fragment): modified phage lambda PL promoter with tet operator sites (Lutz and Bujard, 1997)
    841..860     +  promoter       PLtetO-1 promoter (fragment): modified phage lambda PL promoter with tet operator sites (Lutz and Bujard, 1997)
    868..901     +  promoter       TRE3GV promoter (fragment): 3rd-generation Tet-responsive promoter that can be activated by binding of Tet-On® 3G, optimized for retroviral and lentiviral vectors
   1064..1086    +  CDS            3xHA (fragment): three tandem HA epitope tags
   1121..2080    +  CDS            BirA(R118G): promiscuous R118G mutant of the E. coli biotin protein ligase (Cronan, 2005) also known as BirA* or BioID
   2102..2226    +  protein_bind   attR1: mutant version of attR; recombination site for the Gateway® LR reaction LR Clonase™
   2251..2281    +  promoter       lac UV5 promoter: E. coli lac promoter with an "up" mutation
   2305..2334    +  promoter       cat promoter (fragment): promoter of the E. coli cat gene encoding chloramphenicol acetyltransferase
   2335..2994    +  CDS            CmR: chloramphenicol acetyltransferase; cat; confers resistance to chloramphenicol
   3173..3331    +  CDS            ccdA (fragment): CCDA_ECO57 - Also known as H, letA. Experimental evidence at protein level: Swiss-Prot protein existence level 1. Antitoxin component of a type II toxin-antitoxin (TA) system which inhibits the post-segregational killing (PSK) of plasmid-free cells, also referred to as a plasmid addiction system. Binds to and blocks the activity of CcdB; will also remove bound CcdB protein from the CcdB-GyrA complex by forming a CcdA-CcdB complex, a process termed rejuvenation. Functions as a transcriptional corepressor for the ccdAB operon, repression also requires CcdB (By similarity). From Escherichia coli
   3336..3638    +  CDS            ccdB: CCDB_ECOLI - Also known as G, letB, letD. Experimental evidence at protein level: Swiss-Prot protein existence level 1. Toxic component of a type II toxin-antitoxin (TA) system, functioning in plasmid maintainence. Responsible for the post- segregational killing (PSK) of plasmid-free cells, also referred to as a plasmid addiction system. Half-life of over 2 hours. Cell killing by CcdB is accompanied by filamentation, defects in chromosome and plasmid segregation, defects in cell division, formation of anucleate cells, decreased DNA synthesis and plasmid loss. Interferes with the activity of DN
   3682..3806    -  protein_bind   attR2: mutant version of attR; recombination site for the Gateway® LR reaction LR Clonase™
   3850..4074    +  polyA_signal   bGH poly(A) signal: bovine growth hormone polyadenylation signal
   4078..4099    +  promoter       SV40 promoter (fragment): SV40 enhancer and early promoter
   4120..4353    +  rep_origin     f1 ori (fragment) (sequence partly withheld): f1 bacteriophage origin of replication; arrow indicates direction of (+) strand synthesis
   4358..4405    +  protein_bind   FRT: FLP-mediated recombination occurs in the 8-bp core sequence TCTAGAAA (Turan and Bode, 2011). FLP recombinase from the Saccharomyces cerevisiae 2μ plasmid
   4413..5435    +  CDS            HygR: aminoglycoside phosphotransferase from E. coli; aph(4)-Ia; confers resistance to hygromycin
   5445..5570    +  CDS            ble (fragment): BLE_KLEPN - Experimental evidence at protein level: Swiss-Prot protein existence level 1. Binding protein with a strong affinity to the bleomycin family of antibiotics. Binds to CL990; an antimitotic-antibiotic compound. From Klebsiella pneumoniae.
   5565..5686    +  polyA_signal   SV40 poly(A) signal: SV40 polyadenylation signal
   5759..5775    -  protein_bind   lac operator: The lac repressor binds to the lac operator to inhibit transcription in E. coli. This inhibition can be relieved by adding lactose or isopropyl-β-D-thiogalactopyranoside (IPTG). lac repressor encoded by lacI
   5783..5813    -  promoter       lac promoter: promoter for the E. coli lac operon
   5828..5849    -  protein_bind   CAP binding site: CAP binding activates transcription in the presence of cAMP. E. coli catabolite activator protein
   5862..5954    -  CDS            lacI (fragment): lac repressor; lacI; The lac repressor binds to the lac operator to inhibit transcription in E. coli. This inhibition can be relieved by adding lactose or isopropyl-β-D-thiogalactopyranoside (IPTG).
   6137..6725    -  rep_origin     ori: high-copy-number ColE1/pMB1/pBR322/pUC origin of replication
   6896..7756    -  CDS            AmpR: β-lactamase; bla; confers resistance to ampicillin, carbenicillin, and related antibiotics
   7757..7861    -  promoter       AmpR promoter: bla
>Addgene plasmid #118375 | HA-BirA*-pDEST-N-pcDNA5/FRT/TO | addgene full sequence | sequence record 229581 | Addgene NGS Result
GACGGATCGGGAGATCTCCCGATCCCCTATGGTGCACTCTCAGTACAATCTGCTCTGATGCCGCATAGTT
AAGCCAGTATCTGCTCCCTGCTTGTGTGTTGGAGGTCGCTGAGTAGTGCGCGAGCAAAATTTAAGCTACA
ACAAGGCAAGGCTTGACCGACAATTGCATGAAGAATCTGCTTAGGGTTAGGCGTTTTGCGCTGCTTCGCG
ATGTACGGGCCAGATATACGCGTTGACATTGATTATTGACTAGTTATTAATAGTAATCAATTACGGGGTC
ATTAGTTCATAGCCCATATATGGAGTTCCGCGTTACATAACTTACGGTAAATGGCCCGCCTGGCTGACCG
CCCAACGACCCCCGCCCATTGACGTCAATAATGACGTATGTTCCCATAGTAACGCCAATAGGGACTTTCC
ATTGACGTCAATGGGTGGAGTATTTACGGTAAACTGCCCACTTGGCAGTACATCAAGTGTATCATATGCC
AAGTACGCCCCCTATTGACGTCAATGACGGTAAATGGCCCGCCTGGCATTATGCCCAGTACATGACCTTA
TGGGACTTTCCTACTTGGCAGTACATCTACGTATTAGTCATCGCTATTACCATGGTGATGCGGTTTTGGC
AGTACATCAATGGGCGTGGATAGCGGTTTGACTCACGGGGATTTCCAAGTCTCCACCCCATTGACGTCAA
TGGGAGTTTGTTTTGGCACCAAAATCAACGGGACTTTCCAAAATGTCGTAACAACTCCGCCCCATTGACG
CAAATGGGCGGTAGGCGTGTACGGTGGGAGGTCTATATAAGCAGAGCTCTCCCTATCAGTGATAGAGATC
TCCCTATCAGTGATAGAGATCGTCGACGAGCTCGTTTAGTGAACCGTCAGATCGCCTGGAGACGCCATCC
ACGCTGTTTTGACCTCCATAGAAGACACCGGGACCGATCCAGCCTCCGGACTCTAGCGTTTAAACTTAAG
CTTGGTACCGAGCTCGGATCCACTAGTCCAGTGTGGTGGAATTCTGCAGATATCCAGCACAGTGGCGGCC
GCTCGAGACCATGTACCCATACGATGTTCCCGACTACGCCGGTACCGAGCTCGGATCCACCATGGCTAGC
AAGGACAACACGGTGCCCCTGAAGCTGATCGCCCTGCTGGCCAACGGCGAGTTCCACTCTGGCGAGCAGC
TGGGAGAGACCCTGGGAATGAGCAGAGCCGCCATCAACAAGCACATCCAGACACTGAGAGACTGGGGAGT
GGACGTGTTCACCGTGCCTGGCAAGGGCTACAGCCTGCCTGAGCCTATCCAGCTGCTGAACGCCAAGCAG
ATCCTGGGACAGCTGGATGGCGGAAGCGTGGCCGTGCTGCCTGTGATCGACTCCACCAATCAGTACCTGC
TGGACAGAATCGGAGAGCTGAAGTCCGGCGACGCCTGCATCGCCGAGTACCAGCAGGCTGGCAGAGGAGG
CAGAGGACGGAAGTGGTTCAGCCCATTCGGAGCCAACCTGTACCTGTCCATGTTCTGGAGACTGGAGCAG
GGACCTGCTGCTGCCATCGGACTGAGTCTGGTGATCGGAATCGTGATGGCCGAGGTGCTGAGAAAGCTGG
GAGCCGACAAGGTGAGAGTGAAGTGGCCTAATGACCTGTACCTCCAGGACCGCAAGCTGGCTGGCATCCT
GGTGGAGCTGACAGGCAAGACAGGCGATGCCGCTCAGATCGTGATCGGAGCCGGAATCAACATGGCCATG
AGAAGAGTGGAGGAGAGCGTGGTGAACCAGGGCTGGATCACCCTGCAGGAGGCTGGCATCAACCTGGACC
GGAACACCCTGGCCGCCATGCTGATCAGAGAGCTGAGAGCCGCTCTGGAGCTGTTCGAGCAGGAGGGACT
GGCTCCTTACCTGAGCAGATGGGAGAAGCTGGACAACTTCATCAACAGACCTGTGAAGCTGATCATCGGC
GACAAGGAAATCTTCGGCATCTCCAGAGGAATCGACAAGCAGGGAGCTCTGCTGCTGGAGCAGGACGGAA
TCATCAAGCCCTGGATGGGCGGAGAAATCTCCCTGAGAAGCGCAGAGAAGTTCGAAAAAGCGGCCGATAT
CACAAGTTTGTACAAAAAAGCTGAACGAGAAACGTAAAATGATATAAATATCAATATATTAAATTAGATT
TTGCATAAAAAACAGACTACATAATACTGTAAAACACAACATATCCAGTCACTATGGCGGCCGCATTAGG
CACCCCAGGCTTTACACTTTATGCTTCCGGCTCGTATAATGTGTGGATTTTGAGTTAGGATCCGTCGAGA
TTTTCAGGAGCTAAGGAAGCTAAAATGGAGAAAAAAATCACTGGATATACCACCGTTGATATATCCCAAT
GGCATCGTAAAGAACATTTTGAGGCATTTCAGTCAGTTGCTCAATGTACCTATAACCAGACCGTTCAGCT
GGATATTACGGCCTTTTTAAAGACCGTAAAGAAAAATAAGCACAAGTTTTATCCGGCCTTTATTCACATT
CTTGCCCGCCTGATGAATGCTCATCCGGAATTCCGTATGGCAATGAAAGACGGTGAGCTGGTGATATGGG
ATAGTGTTCACCCTTGTTACACCGTTTTCCATGAGCAAACTGAAACGTTTTCATCGCTCTGGAGTGAATA
CCACGACGATTTCCGGCAGTTTCTACACATATATTCGCAAGATGTGGCGTGTTACGGTGAAAACCTGGCC
TATTTCCCTAAAGGGTTTATTGAGAATATGTTTTTCGTCTCAGCCAATCCCTGGGTGAGTTTCACCAGTT
TTGATTTAAACGTGGCCAATATGGACAACTTCTTCGCCCCCGTTTTCACCATGGGCAAATATTATACGCA
AGGCGACAAGGTGCTGATGCCGCTGGCGATTCAGGTTCATCATGCCGTTTGTGATGGCTTCCATGTCGGC
AGAATGCTTAATGAATTACAACAGTACTGCGATGAGTGGCAGGGCGGGGCGTAAACGCGTGGATCCGGCT
TACTAAAAGCCAGATAACAGTATGCGTATTTGCGCGCTGATTTTTGCGGTATAAGAATATATACTGATAT
GTATACCCGAAGTATGTCAAAAAGAGGTATGCTATGAAGCAGCGTATTACAGTGACAGTTGACAGCGACA
GCTATCAGTTGCTCAAGGCATATATGATGTCAATATCTCCGGTCTGGTAAGCACAACCATGCAGAATGAA
GCCCGTCGTCTGCGTGCCGAACGCTGGAAAGCGGAAAATCAGGAAGGGATGGCTGAGGTCGCCCGGTTTA
TTGAAATGAACGGCTCTTTTGCTGACGAGAACAGGGGCTGGTGAAATGCAGTTTAAGGTTTACACCTATA
AAAGAGAGAGCCGTTATCGTCTGTTTGTGGATGTACAGAGTGATATTATTGACACGCCCGGGCGACGGAT
GGTGATCCCCCTGGCCAGTGCACGTCTGCTGTCAGATAAAGTCTCCCGTGAACTTTACCCGGTGGTGCAT
ATCGGGGATGAAAGCTGGCGCATGATGACCACCGATATGGCCAGTGTGCCGGTCTCCGTTATCGGGGAAG
AAGTGGCTGATCTCAGCCACCGCGAAAATGACATCAAAAACGCCATTAACCTGATGTTCTGGGGAATATA
AATGTCAGGCTCCCTTATACACAGCCAGTCTGCAGGTCGACCATAGTGACTGGATATGTTGTGTTTTACA
GTATTATGTAGTCTGTTTTTTATGCAAAATCTAATTTAATATATTGATATTTATATCATTTTACGTTTCT
CGTTCAGCTTTCTTGTACAAAGTGGTGACGTAAGCTAGGGGCCCGTTTAAACCCGCTGATCAGCCTCGAC
TGTGCCTTCTAGTTGCCAGCCATCTGTTGTTTGCCCCTCCCCCGTGCCTTCCTTGACCCTGGAAGGTGCC
ACTCCCACTGTCCTTTCCTAATAAAATGAGGAAATTGCATCGCATTGTCTGAGTAGGTGTCATTCTATTC
TGGGGGGTGGGGTGGGGCAGGACAGCAAGGGGGAGGATTGGGAAGACAATAGCAGGCATGCTGGGGATGC
GGTGGGCTCTATGGCTTCTGAGGCGGAAAGAACCAGCTGGGGCTCTAGGGGGTATCCCC
[124 nt withheld, positions 4120-4243]
C
[91 nt withheld, positions 4245-4335]
AGGGTGATGGTTCACGTACCTAGAAGTTCCTATTCCGAAGTTCCTATTCTCTAGAAAGTATAGGAACTTC
CTTGGCCAAAAAGCCTGAACTCACCGCGACGTCTGTCGAGAAGTTTCTGATCGAAAAGTTCGACAGCGTC
TCCGACCTGATGCAGCTCTCGGAGGGCGAAGAATCTCGTGCTTTCAGCTTCGATGTAGGAGGGCGTGGAT
ATGTCCTGCGGGTAAATAGCTGCGCCGATGGTTTCTACAAAGATCGTTATGTTTATCGGCACTTTGCATC
GGCCGCGCTCCCGATTCCGGAAGTGCTTGACATTGGGGAATTCAGCGAGAGCCTGACCTATTGCATCTCC
CGCCGTGCACAGGGTGTCACGTTGCAAGACCTGCCTGAAACCGAACTGCCCGCTGTTCTGCAGCCGGTCG
CGGAGGCCATGGATGCGATCGCTGCGGCCGATCTTAGCCAGACGAGCGGGTTCGGCCCATTCGGACCGCA
AGGAATCGGTCAATACACTACATGGCGTGATTTCATATGCGCGATTGCTGATCCCCATGTGTATCACTGG
CAAACTGTGATGGACGACACCGTCAGTGCGTCCGTCGCGCAGGCTCTCGATGAGCTGATGCTTTGGGCCG
AGGACTGCCCCGAAGTCCGGCACCTCGTGCACGCGGATTTCGGCTCCAACAATGTCCTGACGGACAATGG
CCGCATAACAGCGGTCATTGACTGGAGCGAGGCGATGTTCGGGGATTCCCAATACGAGGTCGCCAACATC
TTCTTCTGGAGGCCGTGGTTGGCTTGTATGGAGCAGCAGACGCGCTACTTCGAGCGGAGGCATCCGGAGC
TTGCAGGATCGCCGCGGCTCCGGGCGTATATGCTCCGCATTGGTCTTGACCAACTCTATCAGAGCTTGGT
TGACGGCAATTTCGATGATGCAGCTTGGGCGCAGGGTCGATGCGACGCAATCGTCCGATCCGGAGCCGGG
ACTGTCGGGCGTACACAAATCGCCCGCAGAAGCGCGGCCGTCTGGACCGATGGCTGTGTAGAAGTACTCG
CCGATAGTGGAAACCGACGCCCCAGCACTCGTCCGAGGGCAAAGGAATAGCACGTACTACGAGATTTCGA
TTCCACCGCCGCCTTCTATGAAAGGTTGGGCTTCGGAATCGTTTTCCGGGACGCCGGCTGGATGATCCTC
CAGCGCGGGGATCTCATGCTGGAGTTCTTCGCCCACCCCAACTTGTTTATTGCAGCTTATAATGGTTACA
AATAAAGCAATAGCATCACAAATTTCACAAATAAAGCATTTTTTTCACTGCATTCTAGTTGTGGTTTGTC
CAAACTCATCAATGTATCTTATCATGTCTGTATACCGTCGACCTCTAGCTAGAGCTTGGCGTAATCATGG
TCATAGCTGTTTCCTGTGTGAAATTGTTATCCGCTCACAATTCCACACAACATACGAGCCGGAAGCATAA
AGTGTAAAGCCTGGGGTGCCTAATGAGTGAGCTAACTCACATTAATTGCGTTGCGCTCACTGCCCGCTTT
CCAGTCGGGAAACCTGTCGTGCCAGCTGCATTAATGAATCGGCCAACGCGCGGGGAGAGGCGGTTTGCGT
ATTGGGCGCTCTTCCGCTTCCTCGCTCACTGACTCGCTGCGCTCGGTCGTTCGGCTGCGGCGAGCGGTAT
CAGCTCACTCAAAGGCGGTAATACGGTTATCCACAGAATCAGGGGATAACGCAGGAAAGAACATGTGAGC
AAAAGGCCAGCAAAAGGCCAGGAACCGTAAAAAGGCCGCGTTGCTGGCGTTTTTCCATAGGCTCCGCCCC
CCTGACGAGCATCACAAAAATCGACGCTCAAGTCAGAGGTGGCGAAACCCGACAGGACTATAAAGATACC
AGGCGTTTCCCCCTGGAAGCTCCCTCGTGCGCTCTCCTGTTCCGACCCTGCCGCTTACCGGATACCTGTC
CGCCTTTCTCCCTTCGGGAAGCGTGGCGCTTTCTCATAGCTCACGCTGTAGGTATCTCAGTTCGGTGTAG
GTCGTTCGCTCCAAGCTGGGCTGTGTGCACGAACCCCCCGTTCAGCCCGACCGCTGCGCCTTATCCGGTA
ACTATCGTCTTGAGTCCAACCCGGTAAGACACGACTTATCGCCACTGGCAGCAGCCACTGGTAACAGGAT
TAGCAGAGCGAGGTATGTAGGCGGTGCTACAGAGTTCTTGAAGTGGTGGCCTAACTACGGCTACACTAGA
AGAACAGTATTTGGTATCTGCGCTCTGCTGAAGCCAGTTACCTTCGGAAAAAGAGTTGGTAGCTCTTGAT
CCGGCAAACAAACCACCGCTGGTAGCGGTGGTTTTTTTGTTTGCAAGCAGCAGATTACGCGCAGAAAAAA
AGGATCTCAAGAAGATCCTTTGATCTTTTCTACGGGGTCTGACGCTCAGTGGAACGAAAACTCACGTTAA
GGGATTTTGGTCATGAGATTATCAAAAAGGATCTTCACCTAGATCCTTTTAAATTAAAAATGAAGTTTTA
AATCAATCTAAAGTATATATGAGTAAACTTGGTCTGACAGTTACCAATGCTTAATCAGTGAGGCACCTAT
CTCAGCGATCTGTCTATTTCGTTCATCCATAGTTGCCTGACTCCCCGTCGTGTAGATAACTACGATACGG
GAGGGCTTACCATCTGGCCCCAGTGCTGCAATGATACCGCGAGACCCACGCTCACCGGCTCCAGATTTAT
CAGCAATAAACCAGCCAGCCGGAAGGGCCGAGCGCAGAAGTGGTCCTGCAACTTTATCCGCCTCCATCCA
GTCTATTAATTGTTGCCGGGAAGCTAGAGTAAGTAGTTCGCCAGTTAATAGTTTGCGCAACGTTGTTGCC
ATTGCTACAGGCATCGTGGTGTCACGCTCGTCGTTTGGTATGGCTTCATTCAGCTCCGGTTCCCAACGAT
CAAGGCGAGTTACATGATCCCCCATGTTGTGCAAAAAAGCGGTTAGCTCCTTCGGTCCTCCGATCGTTGT
CAGAAGTAAGTTGGCCGCAGTGTTATCACTCATGGTTATGGCAGCACTGCATAATTCTCTTACTGTCATG
CCATCCGTAAGATGCTTTTCTGTGACTGGTGAGTACTCAACCAAGTCATTCTGAGAATAGTGTATGCGGC
GACCGAGTTGCTCTTGCCCGGCGTCAATACGGGATAATACCGCGCCACATAGCAGAACTTTAAAAGTGCT
CATCATTGGAAAACGTTCTTCGGGGCGAAAACTCTCAAGGATCTTACCGCTGTTGAGATCCAGTTCGATG
TAACCCACTCGTGCACCCAACTGATCTTCAGCATCTTTTACTTTCACCAGCGTTTCTGGGTGAGCAAAAA
CAGGAAGGCAAAATGCCGCAAAAAAGGGAATAAGGGCGACACGGAAATGTTGAATACTCATACTCTTCCT
TTTTCAATATTATTGAAGCATTTATCAGGGTTATTGTCTCATGAGCGGATACATATTTGAATGTATTTAG
AAAAATAAACAAATAGGGGTTCCGCGCACATTTCCCCGAAAAGTGCCACCTGACGTC
